Addgene plasmid #189632: pLenti_mpx_SpCas9_h7SK(PacI)_U6(I-SceI)_PGK-puro_v2
Purpose: Lentiviral expression of dual SpCas9 gRNAs for generating combinatorial SpCas9 3Cs libraries
Depositing lab: Manuel Kaulich. Depositing organization: Goethe-Universitaet Frankfurt am Main. Publication: Optimized metrics for orthogonal combinatorial CRISPR screens. Cetin R, Wegner M, Luwisch L, Saud S, Achmedov T, Susser S, Vera-Guapi A, Muller K, Matthess Y, Quandt E, Schaubeck S, Beisel CL, Kaulich M. Sci Rep. 2023 May 6;13(1):7405. doi: 10.1038/s41598-023-34597-8. PubMed 37149686.
Backbone
  Vector backbone: pLentiCRISPRv2 backbone
  Total vector size (bp): 9444
  Vector type: Mammalian Expression, Lentiviral, CRISPR
  Selectable markers: Puromycin
Growth in bacteria
  Bacterial resistance: Ampicillin, 100 μg/mL
  Growth temperature: 37°C
  Growth strain: NEB Stable
  Copy number: High Copy
Gene/Insert
  Gene/Insert name: h7SK Cas9 gRNA cassette, hU6 Cas9 gRNA cassette, PGK puro cassette
  gRNA/shRNA sequence: non targeting gRNA
Terms and licenses: Academic/Nonprofit Terms; Industry Terms: Not Available to Industry
How to cite: pLenti_mpx_SpCas9_h7SK(PacI)_U6(I-SceI)_PGK-puro_v2 was a gift from Manuel Kaulich (Addgene plasmid # 189632 ; http://n2t.net/addgene:189632 ; RRID:Addgene_189632)
