[The description below was written by a language model from this plasmid's Addgene catalogue record and pLannotate feature annotations shown in this document.]
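Description:
pLenti_mpx_SpCas9_h7SK(PacI)_U6(I-SceI)_PGK-puro_v2 is a 9,444 bp third-generation-style lentiviral transfer plasmid built on a pLentiCRISPRv2 backbone. It is designed to express two SpCas9 guide RNAs from a single provirus and serves as the template for generating combinatorial (multiplexed) SpCas9 3Cs gRNA libraries. It is propagated in E. coli through a high-copy ColE1/pUC origin with ampicillin resistance. The backbone also carries an f1 origin, which permits single-stranded DNA production, and an SV40/EM7-driven bleomycin/Zeocin resistance cassette located outside the viral region.

The viral portion uses a CMV enhancer/promoter fused to a truncated HIV-1 5' LTR to drive genomic RNA synthesis in packaging cells. This is followed by the Ψ packaging signal with a gag fragment, the RRE, the cPPT/CTS, a WPRE and a self-inactivating ΔU3 3' LTR. Between these elements sit two RNA polymerase III guide cassettes. According to the catalogue entry, the first is driven by the human 7SK promoter. The feature table does not annotate that promoter, but it does show an S. pyogenes tracrRNA-type scaffold fragment upstream of the second cassette. The second cassette consists of the human U6 promoter and a standard SpCas9 gRNA scaffold. The plasmid name indicates that PacI and I-SceI recognition sites mark the h7SK and U6 guide positions respectively, and the record lists the guide content as non-targeting; neither is annotated in the feature table. Downstream, a mouse PGK promoter drives puromycin N-acetyltransferase for selection of transduced mammalian cells. No Cas9 coding sequence is annotated, so the nuclease must be supplied separately. The intended application is pooled dual-guide CRISPR screening.
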