Features (pLannotate 1.2.2; 32 found; start..end, strand, type, name):
     31..83      -  misc_feature   bom (fragment): basis of mobility region from pBR322
    238..617     +  enhancer       CMV enhancer: human cytomegalovirus immediate early enhancer
    618..817     +  promoter       CMV promoter: human cytomegalovirus (CMV) immediate early promoter
    835..1015    +  LTR            5' LTR (truncated): truncated 5' long terminal repeat (LTR) from HIV-1
   1062..1187    +  misc_feature   HIV-1 Ψ: packaging signal of human immunodeficiency virus type 1
   1171..1534    +  CDS            HIV-1 gag (fragment): gag protein from human immunodeficiency virus 1; gag
   1680..1913    +  misc_feature   RRE: The Rev response element (RRE) of HIV-1 allows for Rev-dependent mRNA export from the nucleus to the cytoplasm.
   2290..2390    +  CDS            Rev (fragment): human immunodeficiency virus 1 (HIV-1) Rev protein; rev; enhances nuclear export of unspliced and incompletely spliced viral mRNAs
   2440..2557    +  misc_feature   cPPT/CTS: central polypurine tract and central termination sequence of HIV-1
   2897..2964    +  misc_RNA       tracrRNA (fragment): trans-activating CRISPR RNA for the Streptococcus pyogenes CRISPR/Cas9 system
   3015..3255    +  promoter       U6 promoter: RNA polymerase III promoter for human U6 snRNA
   3285..3360    +  misc_RNA       gRNA scaffold: guide RNA scaffold for the Streptococcus pyogenes CRISPR/Cas9 system
   3382..3881    +  promoter       PGK promoter: mouse phosphoglycerate kinase 1 promoter
   3921..4520    +  CDS            PuroR (fragment): puromycin N-acetyltransferase; pac from Streptomyces; confers resistance to puromycin
   4536..5124    +  misc_feature   WPRE: woodchuck hepatitis virus posttranscriptional regulatory element
   5175..5194    +  misc_feature   cPPT/CTS (fragment): central polypurine tract and central termination sequence of HIV-1
   5196..5429    +  LTR            3' LTR (ΔU3): self-inactivating 3' long terminal repeat (LTR) from HIV-1
   5461..5685    +  polyA_signal   bGH poly(A) signal: bovine growth hormone polyadenylation signal
   5689..5710    +  promoter       SV40 promoter (fragment): SV40 enhancer and early promoter
   5731..6159    +  rep_origin     f1 ori (sequence partly withheld): f1 bacteriophage origin of replication; arrow indicates direction of (+) strand synthesis
   6173..6502    +  promoter       SV40 promoter: SV40 enhancer and early promoter
   6550..6597    +  promoter       EM7 promoter: synthetic bacterial promoter&nbsp
   6616..6990    +  CDS            BleoR: antibiotic-binding protein; Sh ble from Streptoalloteichus hindustanus; confers resistance to bleomycin, phleomycin, and Zeocin™
   7000..7125    +  CDS            ble (fragment): BLE_KLEPN - Experimental evidence at protein level: Swiss-Prot protein existence level 1. Binding protein with a strong affinity to the bleomycin family of antibiotics. Binds to CL990; an antimitotic-antibiotic compound. From Klebsiella pneumoniae.
   7120..7241    +  polyA_signal   SV40 poly(A) signal: SV40 polyadenylation signal
   7314..7330    -  protein_bind   lac operator: The lac repressor binds to the lac operator to inhibit transcription in E. coli. This inhibition can be relieved by adding lactose or isopropyl-β-D-thiogalactopyranoside (IPTG). lac repressor encoded by lacI
   7338..7368    -  promoter       lac promoter: promoter for the E. coli lac operon
   7383..7404    -  protein_bind   CAP binding site: CAP binding activates transcription in the presence of cAMP. E. coli catabolite activator protein
   7417..7509    -  CDS            lacI (fragment): lac repressor; lacI; The lac repressor binds to the lac operator to inhibit transcription in E. coli. This inhibition can be relieved by adding lactose or isopropyl-β-D-thiogalactopyranoside (IPTG).
   7692..8280    -  rep_origin     ori: high-copy-number ColE1/pMB1/pBR322/pUC origin of replication
   8451..9311    -  CDS            AmpR: β-lactamase; bla; confers resistance to ampicillin, carbenicillin, and related antibiotics
   9312..9416    -  promoter       AmpR promoter: bla
>Addgene plasmid #189632 | pLenti_mpx_SpCas9_h7SK(PacI)_U6(I-SceI)_PGK-puro_v2 | addgene full sequence | sequence record 414899 | Addgene NGS Result
GTCGACGGATCGGGAGATCTCCCGATCCCCTATGGTGCACTCTCAGTACAATCTGCTCTGATGCCGCATA
GTTAAGCCAGTATCTGCTCCCTGCTTGTGTGTTGGAGGTCGCTGAGTAGTGCGCGAGCAAAATTTAAGCT
ACAACAAGGCAAGGCTTGACCGACAATTGCATGAAGAATCTGCTTAGGGTTAGGCGTTTTGCGCTGCTTC
GCGATGTACGGGCCAGATATACGCGTTGACATTGATTATTGACTAGTTATTAATAGTAATCAATTACGGG
GTCATTAGTTCATAGCCCATATATGGAGTTCCGCGTTACATAACTTACGGTAAATGGCCCGCCTGGCTGA
CCGCCCAACGACCCCCGCCCATTGACGTCAATAATGACGTATGTTCCCATAGTAACGCCAATAGGGACTT
TCCATTGACGTCAATGGGTGGAGTATTTACGGTAAACTGCCCACTTGGCAGTACATCAAGTGTATCATAT
GCCAAGTACGCCCCCTATTGACGTCAATGACGGTAAATGGCCCGCCTGGCATTATGCCCAGTACATGACC
TTATGGGACTTTCCTACTTGGCAGTACATCTACGTATTAGTCATCGCTATTACCATGGTGATGCGGTTTT
GGCAGTACATCAATGGGCGTGGATAGCGGTTTGACTCACGGGGATTTCCAAGTCTCCACCCCATTGACGT
CAATGGGAGTTTGTTTTGGCACCAAAATCAACGGGACTTTCCAAAATGTCGTAACAACTCCGCCCCATTG
ACGCAAATGGGCGGTAGGCGTGTACGGTGGGAGGTCTATATAAGCAGCGCGTTTTGCCTGTACTGGGTCT
CTCTGGTTAGACCAGATCTGAGCCTGGGAGCTCTCTGGCTAACTAGGGAACCCACTGCTTAAGCCTCAAT
AAAGCTTGCCTTGAGTGCTTCAAGTAGTGTGTGCCCGTCTGTTGTGTGACTCTGGTAACTAGAGATCCCT
CAGACCCTTTTAGTCAGTGTGGAAAATCTCTAGCAGTGGCGCCCGAACAGGGACTTGAAAGCGAAAGGGA
AACCAGAGGAGCTCTCTCGACGCAGGACTCGGCTTGCTGAAGCGCGCACGGCAAGAGGCGAGGGGCGGCG
ACTGGTGAGTACGCCAAAAATTTTGACTAGCGGAGGCTAGAAGGAGAGAGATGGGTGCGAGAGCGTCAGT
ATTAAGCGGGGGAGAATTAGATCGCGATGGGAAAAAATTCGGTTAAGGCCAGGGGGAAAGAAAAAATATA
AATTAAAACATATAGTATGGGCAAGCAGGGAGCTAGAACGATTCGCAGTTAATCCTGGCCTGTTAGAAAC
ATCAGAAGGCTGTAGACAAATACTGGGACAGCTACAACCATCCCTTCAGACAGGATCAGAAGAACTTAGA
TCATTATATAATACAGTAGCAACCCTCTATTGTGTGCATCAAAGGATAGAGATAAAAGACACCAAGGAAG
CTTTAGACAAGATAGAGGAAGAGCAAAACAAAAGTAAGACCACCGCACAGCAAGCGGCCGCTGATCTTCA
GACCTGGAGGAGGAGATATGAGGGACAATTGGAGAAGTGAATTATATAAATATAAAGTAGTAAAAATTGA
ACCATTAGGAGTAGCACCCACCAAGGCAAAGAGAAGAGTGGTGCAGAGAGAAAAAAGAGCAGTGGGAATA
GGAGCTTTGTTCCTTGGGTTCTTGGGAGCAGCAGGAAGCACTATGGGCGCAGCGTCAATGACGCTGACGG
TACAGGCCAGACAATTATTGTCTGGTATAGTGCAGCAGCAGAACAATTTGCTGAGGGCTATTGAGGCGCA
ACAGCATCTGTTGCAACTCACAGTCTGGGGCATCAAGCAGCTCCAGGCAAGAATCCTGGCTGTGGAAAGA
TACCTAAAGGATCAACAGCTCCTGGGGATTTGGGGTTGCTCTGGAAAACTCATTTGCACCACTGCTGTGC
CTTGGAATGCTAGTTGGAGTAATAAATCTCTGGAACAGATTTGGAATCACACGACCTGGATGGAGTGGGA
CAGAGAAATTAACAATTACACAAGCTTAATACACTCCTTAATTGAAGAATCGCAAAACCAGCAAGAAAAG
AATGAACAAGAATTATTGGAATTAGATAAATGGGCAAGTTTGTGGAATTGGTTTAACATAACAAATTGGC
TGTGGTATATAAAATTATTCATAATGATAGTAGGAGGCTTGGTAGGTTTAAGAATAGTTTTTGCTGTACT
TTCTATAGTGAATAGAGTTAGGCAGGGATATTCACCATTATCGTTTCAGACCCACCTCCCAACCCCGAGG
GGACCCGACAGGCCCGAAGGAATAGAAGAAGAAGGTGGAGAGAGAGACAGAGACAGATCCATTCGATTAG
TGAACGGATCGGCACTGCGTGCGCCAATTCTGCAGACAAATGGCAGTATTCATCCACAATTTTAAAAGAA
AAGGGGGGATTGGGGGGTACAGTGCAGGGGAAAGAATAGTAGACATAATAGCAACAGACATACAAACTAA
AGAATTACAAAAACAAATTACAAAAATTCAAAATTTTCGGGTTTATTACAGGGACAGCAGAGATCCAGTT
TGGTTAGTACCGGGCCCTACGCGTCTGCAGTATTTAGCATGCCCCACCCATCTGCAAGGCATTCTGGATA
GTGTCAAAACAGCCGGAAATCAAGTCCGTTTATCTCAAACTTTAGCATTTTGGGAATAAATGATATTTGC
TATGCTGGTTAAATTAGATTTTAGTTAAATTTCCTGCTGAAGCTCTAGTACGATAAGCAACTTGACCTAA
GTGTAAAGTTGAGACTTCCTTCAGGTTTATATAGCTTGTGCGCCGCTTGGGTACCTCGAATTAATTAATG
TTAATTAAGTTTAAGAGCTATGCTGGAAACAGCATAGCAAGTTTAAATAAGGCTAGTCCGTTATCAACTT
GAAAAAGTGGCACCGAGTCGGTGCTTTTTTTAGCCGAACTGTTTCACACTCACGCGTCCAAGGTCGGGCA
GGAAGAGGGCCTATTTCCCATGATTCCTTCATATTTGCATATACGATACAAGGCTGTTAGAGAGATAATT
AGAATTAATTTGACTGTAAACACAAAGATATTAGTACAAAATACGTGACGTAGAAAGTAATAATTTCTTG
GGTAGTTTGCAGTTTTAAAATTATGTTTTAAAATGGACTATCATATGCTTACCGTAACTTGAAAGTATTT
CGATTTCTTGGCTTTATATATCTTGTGGAAAGGACGAAACACCGAATAGGGATAACAGGGTAATGTTTTA
GAGCTAGAAATAGCAAGTTAAAATAAGGCTAGTCCGTTATCAACTTGAAAAAGTGGCACCGAGTCGGTGC
TTTTTTGGATCCAATTCTACCGGGTAGGGGAGGCGCTTTTCCCAAGGCAGTCTGGAGCATGCGCTTTAGC
AGCCCCGCTGGGCACTTGGCGCTACACAAGTGGCCTCTGGCCTCGCACACATTCCACATCCACCGGTAGG
CGCCAACCGGCTCCGTTCTTTGGTGGCCCCTTCGCGCCACCTTCTACTCCTCCCCTAGTCAGGAAGTTCC
CCCCCGCCCCGCAGCTCGCGTCGTGCAGGACGTGACAAATGGAAGTAGCACGTCTCACTAGTCTCGTGCA
GATGGACAGCACCGCTGAGCAATGGAAGCGGGTAGGCCTTTGGGGCAGCGGCCAATAGCAGCTTTGCTCC
TTCGCTTTCTGGGCTCAGAGGCTGGGAAGGGGTGGGTCCGGGGGCGGGCTCAGGGGCGGGCTCAGGGGCG
GGGCGGGCGCCCGAAGGTCCTCCGGAGGCCCGGCATTCTGCACGCTTCAAAAGCGCACGTCTGCCGCGCT
GTTCTCCTCTTCCTCATCTCCGGGCCTTTCGACCTGCATCCATCTAGATCTCGAGCAGCTGAAGCTTACC
ATGACCGAGTACAAGCCCACGGTGCGCCTCGCCACCCGCGACGACGTCCCCAGGGCCGTACGCACCCTCG
CCGCCGCGTTCGCCGACTACCCCGCCACGCGCCACACCGTCGATCCGGACCGCCACATCGAGCGGGTCAC
CGAGCTGCAAGAACTCTTCCTCACGCGCGTCGGGCTCGACATCGGCAAGGTGTGGGTCGCGGACGACGGC
GCCGCGGTGGCGGTCTGGACCACGCCGGAGAGCGTCGAAGCGGGGGCGGTGTTCGCCGAGATCGGCCCGC
GCATGGCCGAGTTGAGCGGTTCCCGGCTGGCCGCGCAGCAACAGATGGAAGGCCTCCTGGCGCCGCACCG
GCCCAAGGAGCCCGCGTGGTTCCTGGCCACCGTCGGAGTCTCGCCCGACCACCAGGGCAAGGGTCTGGGC
AGCGCCGTCGTGCTCCCCGGAGTGGAGGCGGCCGAGCGCGCCGGGGTGCCCGCCTTCCTGGAGACCTCCG
CGCCCCGCAACCTCCCCTTCTACGAGCGGCTCGGCTTCACCGTCACCGCCGACGTCGAGGTGCCCGAAGG
ACCGCGCACCTGGTGCATGACCCGCAAGCCCGGTGCCTGAACGCGTTAAGTCGACAATCAACCTCTGGAT
TACAAAATTTGTGAAAGATTGACTGGTATTCTTAACTATGTTGCTCCTTTTACGCTATGTGGATACGCTG
CTTTAATGCCTTTGTATCATGCTATTGCTTCCCGTATGGCTTTCATTTTCTCCTCCTTGTATAAATCCTG
GTTGCTGTCTCTTTATGAGGAGTTGTGGCCCGTTGTCAGGCAACGTGGCGTGGTGTGCACTGTGTTTGCT
GACGCAACCCCCACTGGTTGGGGCATTGCCACCACCTGTCAGCTCCTTTCCGGGACTTTCGCTTTCCCCC
TCCCTATTGCCACGGCGGAACTCATCGCCGCCTGCCTTGCCCGCTGCTGGACAGGGGCTCGGCTGTTGGG
CACTGACAATTCCGTGGTGTTGTCGGGGAAATCATCGTCCTTTCCTTGGCTGCTCGCCTGTGTTGCCACC
TGGATTCTGCGCGGGACGTCCTTCTGCTACGTCCCTTCGGCCCTCAATCCAGCGGACCTTCCTTCCCGCG
GCCTGCTGCCGGCTCTGCGGCCTCTTCCGCGTCTTCGCCTTCGCCCTCAGACGAGTCGGATCTCCCTTTG
GGCCGCCTCCCCGCGTCGACTTTAAGACCAATGACTTACAAGGCAGCTGTAGATCTTAGCCACTTTTTAA
AAGAAAAGGGGGGACTGGAAGGGCTAATTCACTCCCAACGAAGACAAGATCTGCTTTTTGCTTGTACTGG
GTCTCTCTGGTTAGACCAGATCTGAGCCTGGGAGCTCTCTGGCTAACTAGGGAACCCACTGCTTAAGCCT
CAATAAAGCTTGCCTTGAGTGCTTCAAGTAGTGTGTGCCCGTCTGTTGTGTGACTCTGGTAACTAGAGAT
CCCTCAGACCCTTTTAGTCAGTGTGGAAAATCTCTAGCAGGGCCCGTTTAAACCCGCTGATCAGCCTCGA
CTGTGCCTTCTAGTTGCCAGCCATCTGTTGTTTGCCCCTCCCCCGTGCCTTCCTTGACCCTGGAAGGTGC
CACTCCCACTGTCCTTTCCTAATAAAATGAGGAAATTGCATCGCATTGTCTGAGTAGGTGTCATTCTATT
CTGGGGGGTGGGGTGGGGCAGGACAGCAAGGGGGAGGATTGGGAAGACAATAGCAGGCATGCTGGGGATG
CGGTGGGCTCTATGGCTTCTGAGGCGGAAAGAACCAGCTGGGGCTCTAGGGGGTATCCCC
[124 nt withheld, positions 5731-5854]
C
[91 nt withheld, positions 5856-5946]
A
[49 nt withheld, positions 5948-5996]
CCTTTGACGTTGGAGTCCACGTTCTTT
[37 nt withheld, positions 6024-6060]
ACCCTATCTCGGTCTATTCTTTTGATTTATAAGGGATTTTGCCGATTTCGGCCTATTGGTTAAAAAATGA
GCTGATTTAACAAAAATTTAACGCGAATTAATTCTGTGGAATGTGTGTCAGTTAGGGTGTGGAAAGTCCC
CAGGCTCCCCAGCAGGCAGAAGTATGCAAAGCATGCATCTCAATTAGTCAGCAACCAGGTGTGGAAAGTC
CCCAGGCTCCCCAGCAGGCAGAAGTATGCAAAGCATGCATCTCAATTAGTCAGCAACCATAGTCCCGCCC
CTAACTCCGCCCATCCCGCCCCTAACTCCGCCCAGTTCCGCCCATTCTCCGCCCCATGGCTGACTAATTT
TTTTTATTTATGCAGAGGCCGAGGCCGCCTCTGCCTCTGAGCTATTCCAGAAGTAGTGAGGAGGCTTTTT
TGGAGGCCTAGGCTTTTGCAAAAAGCTCCCGGGAGCTTGTATATCCATTTTCGGATCTGATCAGCACGTG
TTGACAATTAATCATCGGCATAGTATATCGGCATAGTATAATACGACAAGGTGAGGAACTAAACCATGGC
CAAGTTGACCAGTGCCGTTCCGGTGCTCACCGCGCGCGACGTCGCCGGAGCGGTCGAGTTCTGGACCGAC
CGGCTCGGGTTCTCCCGGGACTTCGTGGAGGACGACTTCGCCGGTGTGGTCCGGGACGACGTGACCCTGT
TCATCAGCGCGGTCCAGGACCAGGTGGTGCCGGACAACACCCTGGCCTGGGTGTGGGTGCGCGGCCTGGA
CGAGCTGTACGCCGAGTGGTCGGAGGTCGTGTCCACGAACTTCCGGGACGCCTCCGGGCCGGCCATGACC
GAGATCGGCGAGCAGCCGTGGGGGCGGGAGTTCGCCCTGCGCGACCCGGCCGGCAACTGCGTGCACTTCG
TGGCCGAGGAGCAGGACTGACACGTGCTACGAGATTTCGATTCCACCGCCGCCTTCTATGAAAGGTTGGG
CTTCGGAATCGTTTTCCGGGACGCCGGCTGGATGATCCTCCAGCGCGGGGATCTCATGCTGGAGTTCTTC
GCCCACCCCAACTTGTTTATTGCAGCTTATAATGGTTACAAATAAAGCAATAGCATCACAAATTTCACAA
ATAAAGCATTTTTTTCACTGCATTCTAGTTGTGGTTTGTCCAAACTCATCAATGTATCTTATCATGTCTG
TATACCGTCGACCTCTAGCTAGAGCTTGGCGTAATCATGGTCATAGCTGTTTCCTGTGTGAAATTGTTAT
CCGCTCACAATTCCACACAACATACGAGCCGGAAGCATAAAGTGTAAAGCCTGGGGTGCCTAATGAGTGA
GCTAACTCACATTAATTGCGTTGCGCTCACTGCCCGCTTTCCAGTCGGGAAACCTGTCGTGCCAGCTGCA
TTAATGAATCGGCCAACGCGCGGGGAGAGGCGGTTTGCGTATTGGGCGCTCTTCCGCTTCCTCGCTCACT
GACTCGCTGCGCTCGGTCGTTCGGCTGCGGCGAGCGGTATCAGCTCACTCAAAGGCGGTAATACGGTTAT
CCACAGAATCAGGGGATAACGCAGGAAAGAACATGTGAGCAAAAGGCCAGCAAAAGGCCAGGAACCGTAA
AAAGGCCGCGTTGCTGGCGTTTTTCCATAGGCTCCGCCCCCCTGACGAGCATCACAAAAATCGACGCTCA
AGTCAGAGGTGGCGAAACCCGACAGGACTATAAAGATACCAGGCGTTTCCCCCTGGAAGCTCCCTCGTGC
GCTCTCCTGTTCCGACCCTGCCGCTTACCGGATACCTGTCCGCCTTTCTCCCTTCGGGAAGCGTGGCGCT
TTCTCATAGCTCACGCTGTAGGTATCTCAGTTCGGTGTAGGTCGTTCGCTCCAAGCTGGGCTGTGTGCAC
GAACCCCCCGTTCAGCCCGACCGCTGCGCCTTATCCGGTAACTATCGTCTTGAGTCCAACCCGGTAAGAC
ACGACTTATCGCCACTGGCAGCAGCCACTGGTAACAGGATTAGCAGAGCGAGGTATGTAGGCGGTGCTAC
AGAGTTCTTGAAGTGGTGGCCTAACTACGGCTACACTAGAAGAACAGTATTTGGTATCTGCGCTCTGCTG
AAGCCAGTTACCTTCGGAAAAAGAGTTGGTAGCTCTTGATCCGGCAAACAAACCACCGCTGGTAGCGGTG
GTTTTTTTGTTTGCAAGCAGCAGATTACGCGCAGAAAAAAAGGATCTCAAGAAGATCCTTTGATCTTTTC
TACGGGGTCTGACGCTCAGTGGAACGAAAACTCACGTTAAGGGATTTTGGTCATGAGATTATCAAAAAGG
ATCTTCACCTAGATCCTTTTAAATTAAAAATGAAGTTTTAAATCAATCTAAAGTATATATGAGTAAACTT
GGTCTGACAGTTACCAATGCTTAATCAGTGAGGCACCTATCTCAGCGATCTGTCTATTTCGTTCATCCAT
AGTTGCCTGACTCCCCGTCGTGTAGATAACTACGATACGGGAGGGCTTACCATCTGGCCCCAGTGCTGCA
ATGATACCGCGAGACCCACGCTCACCGGCTCCAGATTTATCAGCAATAAACCAGCCAGCCGGAAGGGCCG
AGCGCAGAAGTGGTCCTGCAACTTTATCCGCCTCCATCCAGTCTATTAATTGTTGCCGGGAAGCTAGAGT
AAGTAGTTCGCCAGTTAATAGTTTGCGCAACGTTGTTGCCATTGCTACAGGCATCGTGGTGTCACGCTCG
TCGTTTGGTATGGCTTCATTCAGCTCCGGTTCCCAACGATCAAGGCGAGTTACATGATCCCCCATGTTGT
GCAAAAAAGCGGTTAGCTCCTTCGGTCCTCCGATCGTTGTCAGAAGTAAGTTGGCCGCAGTGTTATCACT
CATGGTTATGGCAGCACTGCATAATTCTCTTACTGTCATGCCATCCGTAAGATGCTTTTCTGTGACTGGT
GAGTACTCAACCAAGTCATTCTGAGAATAGTGTATGCGGCGACCGAGTTGCTCTTGCCCGGCGTCAATAC
GGGATAATACCGCGCCACATAGCAGAACTTTAAAAGTGCTCATCATTGGAAAACGTTCTTCGGGGCGAAA
ACTCTCAAGGATCTTACCGCTGTTGAGATCCAGTTCGATGTAACCCACTCGTGCACCCAACTGATCTTCA
GCATCTTTTACTTTCACCAGCGTTTCTGGGTGAGCAAAAACAGGAAGGCAAAATGCCGCAAAAAAGGGAA
TAAGGGCGACACGGAAATGTTGAATACTCATACTCTTCCTTTTTCAATATTATTGAAGCATTTATCAGGG
TTATTGTCTCATGAGCGGATACATATTTGAATGTATTTAGAAAAATAAACAAATAGGGGTTCCGCGCACA
TTTCCCCGAAAAGTGCCACCTGAC
